Addgene plasmid #190633: pCDNA-SCW
Purpose: Mammalian expression of genetically encoded calcium indicator SCW
Depositing lab: Robert Campbell. Depositing organization: University of Alberta. Publication: Biosensor Optimization Using a Forster Resonance Energy Transfer Pair Based on mScarlet Red Fluorescent Protein and an mScarlet-Derived Green Fluorescent Protein. Gohil K, Wu SY, Takahashi-Yamashiro K, Shen Y, Campbell RE. ACS Sens. 2023 Feb 24;8(2):587-597. doi: 10.1021/acssensors.2c01730. Epub 2023 Jan 24. PubMed 36693235.
Backbone
  Vector backbone: pcDNA3.1
  Vector type: Mammalian Expression
Growth in bacteria
  Bacterial resistance: Ampicillin, 100 μg/mL
  Growth temperature: 37°C
  Growth strain: DH5alpha
  Copy number: High Copy
Gene/Insert
  Gene/Insert name: SCW (alt name: mScarlet-I-CaM-RS20-mWatermelon)
  Species: Synthetic
Terms and licenses: Academic/Nonprofit Terms; Industry Terms: Not Available to Industry
Depositor comments: Please visit https://doi.org/10.1101/2022.06.20.496847 for bioRxiv preprint
How to cite: pCDNA-SCW was a gift from Robert Campbell (Addgene plasmid # 190633 ; http://n2t.net/addgene:190633 ; RRID:Addgene_190633)
