[The description below was written by a language model from this plasmid's Addgene catalogue record and pLannotate feature annotations shown in this document.]
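Description:
pCDNA-SCW is a mammalian expression plasmid built on the pcDNA3.1 backbone that encodes SCW, a synthetic, genetically encoded calcium indicator. It is propagated in E. coli through a high-copy ColE1/pUC-type origin with ampicillin selection from the β-lactamase gene, and it also carries an f1 origin. For selection in mammalian cells, the backbone provides a neomycin phosphotransferase cassette driven by the SV40 enhancer/early promoter and terminated by the SV40 polyadenylation signal. This cassette permits G418 selection of stable transfectants, although the record only states expression as the purpose.

The payload is a single fusion open reading frame transcribed from the human CMV immediate-early enhancer and promoter and terminated by the bovine growth hormone polyadenylation signal. A T7 promoter lies just upstream of the coding region. In order, the fusion consists of the red fluorescent protein mScarlet-I, calmodulin, the RS20 calmodulin-binding peptide from smooth muscle myosin light chain kinase, and mWatermelon. The automated annotation labels the last domain as an mScarlet-I fragment, which is consistent with mWatermelon being the mScarlet-derived green fluorescent protein described in the associated publication title.

The design follows the classic cameleon-style FRET sensor logic. Calcium binding causes calmodulin to wrap around the RS20 peptide, which changes the distance or orientation between the green donor and red acceptor and therefore the energy transfer efficiency. The plasmid is intended for transfection into mammalian cells to give ratiometric imaging of intracellular calcium dynamics. Several small annotated hits, such as the HIV-1 LTR, ble and lacI fragments, appear to be backbone remnants or annotation artefacts rather than functional parts.
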