Features (pLannotate 1.2.2; 23 found; start..end, strand, type, name):
     28..80      -  misc_feature   bom (fragment): basis of mobility region from pBR322
    235..614     +  enhancer       CMV enhancer: human cytomegalovirus immediate early enhancer
    615..818     +  promoter       CMV promoter: human cytomegalovirus (CMV) immediate early promoter
    814..847     +  LTR            5' LTR (truncated) (fragment): truncated 5' long terminal repeat (LTR) from HIV-1
    863..881     +  promoter       T7 promoter: promoter for bacteriophage T7 RNA polymerase
    928..1605    +  CDS            mScarlet-I: mScarlet-I is a basic (constitutively fluorescent) red fluorescent protein published in 2016, derived from synthetic construct. It is reported to be a rapidly-maturing monomer with moderate acid sensitivity.
   1618..2058    +  CDS            calmodulin: calcium-binding protein
   2086..2142    +  CDS            calmodulin-binding peptide: calmodulin-binding peptide from avian smooth muscle myosin light chain kinase
   2147..2832    +  CDS            mScarlet-I (fragment): bright monomeric red fluorescent protein evolved from a synthetic template (Bindels et al., 2016) matures faster than mScarlet
   2875..3099    +  polyA_signal   bGH poly(A) signal: bovine growth hormone polyadenylation signal
   3103..3124    +  promoter       SV40 promoter (fragment): SV40 enhancer and early promoter
   3145..3573    +  rep_origin     f1 ori (sequence partly withheld): f1 bacteriophage origin of replication; arrow indicates direction of (+) strand synthesis
   3587..3916    +  promoter       SV40 promoter: SV40 enhancer and early promoter
   3983..4774    +  CDS            neo: KKA2_KLEPN - Also known as kan, nptII. Experimental evidence at protein level: Swiss-Prot protein existence level 1. Resistance to kanamycin, neomycin, paromomycin, ribostamycin, butirosin and gentamicin B. From Klebsiella pneumoniae.
   4798..4956    +  CDS            ble (fragment): BLE_KLEPN - Experimental evidence at protein level: Swiss-Prot protein existence level 1. Binding protein with a strong affinity to the bleomycin family of antibiotics. Binds to CL990; an antimitotic-antibiotic compound. From Klebsiella pneumoniae.
   4951..5072    +  polyA_signal   SV40 poly(A) signal: SV40 polyadenylation signal
   5145..5161    -  protein_bind   lac operator: The lac repressor binds to the lac operator to inhibit transcription in E. coli. This inhibition can be relieved by adding lactose or isopropyl-β-D-thiogalactopyranoside (IPTG). lac repressor encoded by lacI
   5169..5199    -  promoter       lac promoter: promoter for the E. coli lac operon
   5214..5235    -  protein_bind   CAP binding site: CAP binding activates transcription in the presence of cAMP. E. coli catabolite activator protein
   5248..5340    -  CDS            lacI (fragment): lac repressor; lacI; The lac repressor binds to the lac operator to inhibit transcription in E. coli. This inhibition can be relieved by adding lactose or isopropyl-β-D-thiogalactopyranoside (IPTG).
   5523..6111    -  rep_origin     ori: high-copy-number ColE1/pMB1/pBR322/pUC origin of replication
   6282..7142    -  CDS            AmpR: β-lactamase; bla; confers resistance to ampicillin, carbenicillin, and related antibiotics
   7143..7247    -  promoter       AmpR promoter: bla
>Addgene plasmid #190633 | pCDNA-SCW | addgene full sequence | sequence record 372389 | Addgene NGS Result
GACGGATCGGGAGATCTCCCGATCCCCTATGGTGCACTCTCAGTACAATCTGCTCTGATGCCGCATAGTT
AAGCCAGTATCTGCTCCCTGCTTGTGTGTTGGAGGTCGCTGAGTAGTGCGCGAGCAAAATTTAAGCTACA
ACAAGGCAAGGCTTGACCGACAATTGCATGAAGAATCTGCTTAGGGTTAGGCGTTTTGCGCTGCTTCGCG
ATGTACGGGCCAGATATACGCGTTGACATTGATTATTGACTAGTTATTAATAGTAATCAATTACGGGGTC
ATTAGTTCATAGCCCATATATGGAGTTCCGCGTTACATAACTTACGGTAAATGGCCCGCCTGGCTGACCG
CCCAACGACCCCCGCCCATTGACGTCAATAATGACGTATGTTCCCATAGTAACGCCAATAGGGACTTTCC
ATTGACGTCAATGGGTGGAGTATTTACGGTAAACTGCCCACTTGGCAGTACATCAAGTGTATCATATGCC
AAGTACGCCCCCTATTGACGTCAATGACGGTAAATGGCCCGCCTGGCATTATGCCCAGTACATGACCTTA
TGGGACTTTCCTACTTGGCAGTACATCTACGTATTAGTCATCGCTATTACCATGGTGATGCGGTTTTGGC
AGTACATCAATGGGCGTGGATAGCGGTTTGACTCACGGGGATTTCCAAGTCTCCACCCCATTGACGTCAA
TGGGAGTTTGTTTTGGCACCAAAATCAACGGGACTTTCCAAAATGTCGTAACAACTCCGCCCCATTGACG
CAAATGGGCGGTAGGCGTGTACGGTGGGAGGTCTATATAAGCAGAGCTCTCTGGCTAACTAGAGAACCCA
CTGCTTACTGGCTTATCGAAATTAATACGACTCACTATAGGGAGACCCAAGCTGGCTAGCGTTTAAACGG
GCCCTCTAGACTCGAGAATGGTGAGCAAGGGCGAGGCAGTGATCAAGGAGTTCATGCGGTTCAAGGTGCA
CATGGAGGGCTCCATGAACGGCCACGAGTTCGAGATCGAGGGCGAGGGCGAGGGCCGCCCCTACGAGGGC
ACCCAGACCGCCAAGCTGAAGGTGACCAAGGGTGGCCCCCTGCCCTTCTCCTGGGACATCCTGTCCCCTC
AGTTCATGTACGGCTCCAGGGCCTTCATCAAGCACCCCGCCGACATCCCCGACTACTATAAGCAGTCCTT
CCCCGAGGGCTTCAAGTGGGAGCGCGTGATGAACTTCGAGGACGGCGGCGCCGTGACCGTGACCCAGGAC
ACCTCCCTGGAGGACGGCACCCTGATCTACAAGGTGAAGCTCCGCGGCACCAACTTCCCTCCTGACGGCC
CCGTAATGCAGAAGAAGACAATGGGCTGGGAAGCGTCCACCGAGCGGTTGTACCCCGAGGACGGCGTGCT
GAAGGGCGACATTAAGATGGCCCTGCGCCTGAAGGACGGCGGCCGCTACCTGGCGGACTTCAAGACCACC
TACAAGGCCAAGAAGCCCGTGCAGATGCCCGGCGCCTACAACGTCGACCGCAAGTTGGACATCACCTCCC
ACAACGAGGACTACACCGTGGTGGAACAGTACGAACGCTCCGAGGGCCGCCACTCCACCGGCGGCGCATG
CCTGCCGGACCAACTGACTGAAGAGCAGATCGCAGAATTTAAAGAGGCTTTCTCCCTATTTGACAAGGAC
GGGGATGGGACAATAACAACCAAGGAGCTGGGGACGGTGATGCGGTCTCTGGGGCAGAACCCCACAGAAG
CAGAGCTGCAGGACATGATCAATGAAGTAGATGCCGACGGTGACGGCACAATCGACTTCCCTGAGTTCCT
GACAATGATGGCAAGAAAAATGAAATACAGGGACACGGAAGAAGAAATTAGAGAAGCGTTCGGTGTGTTT
GATAAGGATGGCAATGGCTACATCAGTGCAGCAGAGCTTCGCCACGTGATGACAAACCTTGGAGAGAAGT
TAACAGATGAAGAGGTTGATGAAATGATCAGGGAAGCAGACATCGATGGGGATGGTCAGGTAAACTACGA
AGAGTTTGTACAAATGATGACAGCGAAGGGTGGCGGAGGTTCTGTCGACTCATCACGTCGTAAGTGGAAT
AAGACAGGTCACGCAGTCAGAGCTATAGGTCGGCTGAGCTCACTAGAGGGCGAGGCATTGATCAAGGAGT
ACATGCGGTTCAAGGTGCACATGGAGGGCTCCATGGACGGCCACGAGTTCGAGATCGAGGGCGAGGGCGA
GGGCCGCCCCTACGAGGGCACCCATACCGCCAAGCTGAAGGTGACCAAGGGTGGCCCCCTGCCCTTCTCC
TGGGACATCCTGTCCCCTCAGTTCGGGTACGGCTCCAGGGCCTTCATCAAGCACCCCGCCGACATCCCCG
ACTACTATAAGCAGTCCTTCCCCGAGGGCTTCAAGTGGGAGCGCGTGATGAACTTCGAGGACGGCGGCGC
CGTGACCGTGACCCAGGACACCTCCCTGGAGGACGGCACCCTGATCCACAAGGTGAAGCTCCGCGGCACC
AACTTCCCTCCTGACGGCCCCGTAATGCAGAGGAAGACAATGGGCTGGGAAGCGTCCACCGAGCGGTTGT
ACCCCGAGGACGGCGTGCTGAAGGGCGACATTAAGATGGCCCTGCGCCTGAAGGACGGCGGCCGCTACCT
GGCGGACTGCAAGACCACCTACAAGGCCAAGAAGCCCGTGCAGATGCCCGGCGCCTACAACGTCGACCGC
AAGTTGGACATCACCTCCCACAACGAGGACTACACCGTGGTGGAACAGTACGAACGCTCAGAGGGCCGCC
ACTCCACCGGCGGCATGGACGAGCTGTACAAGTAAGAATTCGAAGCTTAAGTTTAAACCGCTGATCAGCC
TCGACTGTGCCTTCTAGTTGCCAGCCATCTGTTGTTTGCCCCTCCCCCGTGCCTTCCTTGACCCTGGAAG
GTGCCACTCCCACTGTCCTTTCCTAATAAAATGAGGAAATTGCATCGCATTGTCTGAGTAGGTGTCATTC
TATTCTGGGGGGTGGGGTGGGGCAGGACAGCAAGGGGGAGGATTGGGAAGACAATAGCAGGCATGCTGGG
GATGCGGTGGGCTCTATGGCTTCTGAGGCGGAAAGAACCAGCTGGGGCTCTAGGGGGTATCCCC
[124 nt withheld, positions 3145-3268]
C
[91 nt withheld, positions 3270-3360]
A
[49 nt withheld, positions 3362-3410]
CCTTTGACGTTGGAGTCCACGTTCTTT
[37 nt withheld, positions 3438-3474]
ACCCTATCTCGGTCTATTCTTTTGATTTATAAGGGATTTTGCCGATTTCGGCCTATTGGTTAAAAAATGA
GCTGATTTAACAAAAATTTAACGCGAATTAATTCTGTGGAATGTGTGTCAGTTAGGGTGTGGAAAGTCCC
CAGGCTCCCCAGCAGGCAGAAGTATGCAAAGCATGCATCTCAATTAGTCAGCAACCAGGTGTGGAAAGTC
CCCAGGCTCCCCAGCAGGCAGAAGTATGCAAAGCATGCATCTCAATTAGTCAGCAACCATAGTCCCGCCC
CTAACTCCGCCCATCCCGCCCCTAACTCCGCCCAGTTCCGCCCATTCTCCGCCCCATGGCTGACTAATTT
TTTTTATTTATGCAGAGGCCGAGGCCGCCTCTGCCTCTGAGCTATTCCAGAAGTAGTGAGGAGGCTTTTT
TGGAGGCCTAGGCTTTTGCAAAAAGCTCCCGGGAGCTTGTATATCCATTTTCGGATCTGATCAAGAGACA
GGATGAGGATCGTTTCGCATGATTGAACAAGATGGATTGCACGCAGGTTCTCCGGCCGCTTGGGTGGAGA
GGCTATTCGGCTATGACTGGGCACAACAGACAATCGGCTGCTCTGATGCCGCCGTGTTCCGGCTGTCAGC
GCAGGGGCGCCCGGTTCTTTTTGTCAAGACCGACCTGTCCGGTGCCCTGAATGAACTGCAGGACGAGGCA
GCGCGGCTATCGTGGCTGGCCACGACGGGCGTTCCTTGCGCAGCTGTGCTCGACGTTGTCACTGAAGCGG
GAAGGGACTGGCTGCTATTGGGCGAAGTGCCGGGGCAGGATCTCCTGTCATCTCACCTTGCTCCTGCCGA
GAAAGTATCCATCATGGCTGATGCAATGCGGCGGCTGCATACGCTTGATCCGGCTACCTGCCCATTCGAC
CACCAAGCGAAACATCGCATCGAGCGAGCACGTACTCGGATGGAAGCCGGTCTTGTCGATCAGGATGATC
TGGACGAAGAGCATCAGGGGCTCGCGCCAGCCGAACTGTTCGCCAGGCTCAAGGCGCGCATGCCCGACGG
CGAGGATCTCGTCGTGACCCATGGCGATGCCTGCTTGCCGAATATCATGGTGGAAAATGGCCGCTTTTCT
GGATTCATCGACTGTGGCCGGCTGGGTGTGGCGGACCGCTATCAGGACATAGCGTTGGCTACCCGTGATA
TTGCTGAAGAGCTTGGCGGCGAATGGGCTGACCGCTTCCTCGTGCTTTACGGTATCGCCGCTCCCGATTC
GCAGCGCATCGCCTTCTATCGCCTTCTTGACGAGTTCTTCTGAGCGGGACTCTGGGGTTCGAAATGACCG
ACCAAGCGACGCCCAACCTGCCATCACGAGATTTCGATTCCACCGCCGCCTTCTATGAAAGGTTGGGCTT
CGGAATCGTTTTCCGGGACGCCGGCTGGATGATCCTCCAGCGCGGGGATCTCATGCTGGAGTTCTTCGCC
CACCCCAACTTGTTTATTGCAGCTTATAATGGTTACAAATAAAGCAATAGCATCACAAATTTCACAAATA
AAGCATTTTTTTCACTGCATTCTAGTTGTGGTTTGTCCAAACTCATCAATGTATCTTATCATGTCTGTAT
ACCGTCGACCTCTAGCTAGAGCTTGGCGTAATCATGGTCATAGCTGTTTCCTGTGTGAAATTGTTATCCG
CTCACAATTCCACACAACATACGAGCCGGAAGCATAAAGTGTAAAGCCTGGGGTGCCTAATGAGTGAGCT
AACTCACATTAATTGCGTTGCGCTCACTGCCCGCTTTCCAGTCGGGAAACCTGTCGTGCCAGCTGCATTA
ATGAATCGGCCAACGCGCGGGGAGAGGCGGTTTGCGTATTGGGCGCTCTTCCGCTTCCTCGCTCACTGAC
TCGCTGCGCTCGGTCGTTCGGCTGCGGCGAGCGGTATCAGCTCACTCAAAGGCGGTAATACGGTTATCCA
CAGAATCAGGGGATAACGCAGGAAAGAACATGTGAGCAAAAGGCCAGCAAAAGGCCAGGAACCGTAAAAA
GGCCGCGTTGCTGGCGTTTTTCCATAGGCTCCGCCCCCCTGACGAGCATCACAAAAATCGACGCTCAAGT
CAGAGGTGGCGAAACCCGACAGGACTATAAAGATACCAGGCGTTTCCCCCTGGAAGCTCCCTCGTGCGCT
CTCCTGTTCCGACCCTGCCGCTTACCGGATACCTGTCCGCCTTTCTCCCTTCGGGAAGCGTGGCGCTTTC
TCATAGCTCACGCTGTAGGTATCTCAGTTCGGTGTAGGTCGTTCGCTCCAAGCTGGGCTGTGTGCACGAA
CCCCCCGTTCAGCCCGACCGCTGCGCCTTATCCGGTAACTATCGTCTTGAGTCCAACCCGGTAAGACACG
ACTTATCGCCACTGGCAGCAGCCACTGGTAACAGGATTAGCAGAGCGAGGTATGTAGGCGGTGCTACAGA
GTTCTTGAAGTGGTGGCCTAACTACGGCTACACTAGAAGAACAGTATTTGGTATCTGCGCTCTGCTGAAG
CCAGTTACCTTCGGAAAAAGAGTTGGTAGCTCTTGATCCGGCAAACAAACCACCGCTGGTAGCGGTGGTT
TTTTTGTTTGCAAGCAGCAGATTACGCGCAGAAAAAAAGGATCTCAAGAAGATCCTTTGATCTTTTCTAC
GGGGTCTGACGCTCAGTGGAACGAAAACTCACGTTAAGGGATTTTGGTCATGAGATTATCAAAAAGGATC
TTCACCTAGATCCTTTTAAATTAAAAATGAAGTTTTAAATCAATCTAAAGTATATATGAGTAAACTTGGT
CTGACAGTTACCAATGCTTAATCAGTGAGGCACCTATCTCAGCGATCTGTCTATTTCGTTCATCCATAGT
TGCCTGACTCCCCGTCGTGTAGATAACTACGATACGGGAGGGCTTACCATCTGGCCCCAGTGCTGCAATG
ATACCGCGAGACCCACGCTCACCGGCTCCAGATTTATCAGCAATAAACCAGCCAGCCGGAAGGGCCGAGC
GCAGAAGTGGTCCTGCAACTTTATCCGCCTCCATCCAGTCTATTAATTGTTGCCGGGAAGCTAGAGTAAG
TAGTTCGCCAGTTAATAGTTTGCGCAACGTTGTTGCCATTGCTACAGGCATCGTGGTGTCACGCTCGTCG
TTTGGTATGGCTTCATTCAGCTCCGGTTCCCAACGATCAAGGCGAGTTACATGATCCCCCATGTTGTGCA
AAAAAGCGGTTAGCTCCTTCGGTCCTCCGATCGTTGTCAGAAGTAAGTTGGCCGCAGTGTTATCACTCAT
GGTTATGGCAGCACTGCATAATTCTCTTACTGTCATGCCATCCGTAAGATGCTTTTCTGTGACTGGTGAG
TACTCAACCAAGTCATTCTGAGAATAGTGTATGCGGCGACCGAGTTGCTCTTGCCCGGCGTCAATACGGG
ATAATACCGCGCCACATAGCAGAACTTTAAAAGTGCTCATCATTGGAAAACGTTCTTCGGGGCGAAAACT
CTCAAGGATCTTACCGCTGTTGAGATCCAGTTCGATGTAACCCACTCGTGCACCCAACTGATCTTCAGCA
TCTTTTACTTTCACCAGCGTTTCTGGGTGAGCAAAAACAGGAAGGCAAAATGCCGCAAAAAAGGGAATAA
GGGCGACACGGAAATGTTGAATACTCATACTCTTCCTTTTTCAATATTATTGAAGCATTTATCAGGGTTA
TTGTCTCATGAGCGGATACATATTTGAATGTATTTAGAAAAATAAACAAATAGGGGTTCCGCGCACATTT
CCCCGAAAAGTGCCACCTGACGTC
