>Addgene plasmid #190633 | pCDNA-SCW | depositor partial sequence | sequence record 369080 | pCDNA-SCW sequence 1905 bps
ATGGTTAGCAAGGGCGAGGCAGTGATCAAGGAGTTCATGCGGTTCAAGGTGCACATGGAGGGCTCCATGA
ACGGCCACGAGTTCGAGATCGAGGGCGAGGGCGAGGGCCGCCCCTACGAGGGCACCCAGACCGCCAAGCT
GAAGGTGACCAAGGGTGGCCCCCTGCCCTTCTCCTGGGACATCCTGTCCCCTCAGTTCATGTACGGCTCC
AGGGCCTTCATCAAGCACCCCGCCGACATCCCCGACTACTATAAGCAGTCCTTCCCCGAGGGCTTCAAGT
GGGAGCGCGTGATGAACTTCGAGGACGGCGGCGCCGTGACCGTGACCCAGGACACCTCCCTGGAGGACGG
CACCCTGATCTACAAGGTGAAGCTCCGCGGCACCAACTTCCCTCCTGACGGCCCCGTAATGCAGAAGAAG
ACAATGGGCTGGGAAGCGTCCACCGAGCGGTTGTACCCCGAGGACGGCGTGCTGAAGGGCGACATTAAGA
TGGCCCTGCGCCTGAAGGACGGCGGCCGCTACCTGGCGGACTTCAAGACCACCTACAAGGCCAAGAAGCC
CGTGCAGATGCCCGGCGCCTACAACGTCGACCGCAAGTTGGACATCACCTCCCACAACGAGGACTACACC
GTGGTGGAACAGTACGAACGCTCCGAGGGCCGCCACTCCACCGGCGGCGCATGCCTGCCGGACCAACTGA
CTGAAGAGCAGATCGCAGAATTTAAAGAGGCTTTCTCCCTATTTGACAAGGACGGGGATGGGACAATAAC
AACCAAGGAGCTGGGGACGGTGATGCGGTCTCTGGGGCAGAACCCCACAGAAGCAGAGCTGCAGGACATG
ATCAATGAAGTAGATGCCGACGGTGACGGCACAATCGACTTCCCTGAGTTCCTGACAATGATGGCAAGAA
AAATGAAATACAGGGACACGGAAGAAGAAATTAGAGAAGCGTTCGGTGTGTTTGATAAGGATGGCAATGG
CTACATCAGTGCAGCAGAGCTTCGCCACGTGATGACAAACCTTGGAGAGAAGTTAACAGATGAAGAGGTT
GATGAAATGATCAGGGAAGCAGACATCGATGGGGATGGTCAGGTAAACTACGAAGAGTTTGTACAAATGA
TGACAGCGAAGGGTGGCGGAGGTTCTGTCGACTCATCACGTCGTAAGTGGAATAAGACAGGTCACGCAGT
CAGAGCTATAGGTCGGCTGAGCTCACTAGAGGGCGAGGCATTGATCAAGGAGTACATGCGGTTCAAGGTG
CACATGGAGGGCTCCATGGACGGCCACGAGTTCGAGATCGAGGGCGAGGGCGAGGGCCGCCCNTACGAGG
GCACCCATACCGCCAAGCTGAAGGTGACCAAGGGTGGCCCCCTGCCCTTCTCCTGGGACATCCTGTCCCC
TCAGTTCGGGTACGGCTCCAGGGCCTTCATCAAGCACCCCGCCGACATCCCCGACTACTATAAGCAGTCC
TTCCCCGAGGGCTTCAAGTGGGAGCGCGTGATGAACTTCGAGGACGGCGGCGCCGTGACCGTGACCCAGG
ACACCTCCCTGGAGGACGGCACCCTGATCCACAAGGTGAAGCTCCGCGGCACCAACTTCCCTCCTGACGG
CCCCGTAATGCAGAGGAAGACAATGGGCTGGGAAGCGTCCACCGAGCGGTTGTACCCCGAGGACGGCGTG
CTGAAGGGCGACATTAAGATGGCCCTGCGCCTGAAGGACGGCGGCCGCTACCTGGCGGACTGCAAGACCA
CCTACAAGGCCAAGAAGCCCGTGCAGATGCCCGGCGCCTACAACGTCGACCGCAAGTTGGACATCACCTC
CCACAACGAGGACTACACCGTGGTGGAACAGTACGAACGCTCAGAGGGCCGCCACTCCACCGGCGGCATG
GACGAGCTGTACAAG
